Addgene plasmid #148232: pAc5.1B-lambdaN-HA-DmUNR_AA
Purpose: Insect Expression of DmUNR
Depositing lab: Elisa Izaurralde. Depositing organization: Max Planck Institute for Developmental Biology.
Backbone
  Vector backbone: Unknown
  Vector type: Insect Expression
Growth in bacteria
  Bacterial resistance: Ampicillin, 100 μg/mL
  Growth temperature: 37°C
  Growth strain: DH5alpha
  Copy number: Low Copy
Gene/Insert
  Gene/Insert name: DmUNR
  Species: D. melanogaster (fly)
  Entrez Gene: Unr (a.k.a. Dmel_CG7015, BcDNA:LD13080, CG7015, CR32028, Dmel\CG7015, Dmel_CR32028, MRE30, UNR, dUNR, unr)
  Cloning method: Unknown
Terms and licenses: Academic/Nonprofit Terms; Industry Terms: Not Available to Industry
Depositor comments: ORF extracted from variant B, NCBI:NM_001144440.1 Plasmids from this collection were made available to the research community and donated after the lab closed. Please note that the sequence provided by the depositing laboratory may be theoretical/predicted or based on Sanger sequencing results. There may be discrepancies between sequencing results obtained by Addgene and the depositor sequence. If an Addgene verified sequence is not available, please contact before placing your order to request that our lab fully sequence the plasmid.
How to cite: pAc5.1B-lambdaN-HA-DmUNR_AA was a gift from Elisa Izaurralde (Addgene plasmid # 148232 ; http://n2t.net/addgene:148232 ; RRID:Addgene_148232)
