[The description below was written by a language model from this plasmid's Addgene catalogue record and pLannotate feature annotations shown in this document.]
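Description:
pAc5.1B-lambdaN-HA-DmUNR_AA is an insect-cell expression plasmid of about 8.6 kb that produces Drosophila melanogaster UNR (Upstream of N-ras, gene Unr/CG7015) as an N-terminal fusion to a lambdaN peptide and an HA epitope. The catalogue lists the backbone as unknown, although the name and the annotated parts point to a pAc5.1-type vector. A roughly 2.5 kb Drosophila actin 5C (Ac5) promoter provides strong constitutive transcription in fly cell lines, and an SV40 polyadenylation signal lies downstream of the cassette. In bacteria the plasmid replicates from a ColE1/pUC-type origin and is selected with ampicillin through the bla gene and its promoter. The record lists it as low copy despite the origin annotation. No marker for selection in insect cells is annotated.

The open reading frame begins just after the promoter with a short fragment of bacteriophage lambda N protein, followed by the HA tag (annotated as a partial 3xHA match) and the UNR coding sequence, which the depositor says was taken from transcript variant B. The feature tool recognises only a C-terminal portion of UNR by homology to mammalian CSDE1. Short hits to KA2, SV40 large T antigen and TcR are most likely incidental or backbone remnants. A V5 tag sequence lies downstream of the insert, but the record does not show whether it is in frame with UNR. The meaning of the "_AA" suffix is also not stated.

The lambdaN peptide binds BoxB RNA hairpins, so constructs of this type are typically used in tethering assays, where the fusion is recruited to a BoxB-bearing reporter mRNA to test effects on translation or mRNA stability. The HA tag allows detection.
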