Features (pLannotate 1.2.2; 12 found; start..end, strand, type, name):
      1..2510    +  promoter       Ac5 promoter: Drosophila melanogaster actin 5C promoter
   2530..2595    +  CDS            N (fragment): REGN_LAMBD - Experimental evidence at protein level: Swiss-Prot protein existence level 1. Plays a role as a transcriptional antitermination factor that allows the virus to initiate its lytic phase. Activates expression of the delayed viral early genes by modifying host RNA polymerase (RNAP) into a form that is resistant to termination signals. This antitermination function requires the host NusA protein which serves to stabilize the interaction between antitermination protein N and host RNA polymerase. From Escherichia phage lambda (Bacteriophage lambda).
   2620..2646    +  CDS            3xHA (fragment): three tandem HA epitope tags
   3005..3021    -  CDS            KA2 (fragment): first 150 residues of the mouse kainate receptor subunit 2 mediates targeting to the neuronal soma (Shemesh et al., 2017)
   5512..5769    +  CDS            CSDE1 (fragment): CSDE1_CAVPO - Also known as UNR. Protein inferred from homology: Swiss-Prot protein existence level 3. RNA-binding protein involved in translationally coupled mRNA turnover. Implicated with other RNA-binding proteins in the cytoplasmic deadenylation/translational and decay interplay of the FOS mRNA mediated by the major coding-region determinant of instability (mCRD) domain. Required for efficient formation of stress granules. From Cavia porcellus (Guinea pig).
   5864..5905    +  CDS            V5 tag: epitope tag from simian virus 5
   6005..6139    -  polyA_signal   SV40 poly(A) signal: SV40 polyadenylation signal
   6162..6246    -  CDS            large T antigen (fragment): large T antigen from SV40 (simian virus 40)
   6247..6694    +  CDS            TcR (fragment): tetracycline efflux protein; tet; confers resistance to tetracycline
   6740..7328    -  rep_origin     ori: high-copy-number ColE1/pMB1/pBR322/pUC origin of replication
   7499..8359    -  CDS            AmpR: β-lactamase; bla; confers resistance to ampicillin, carbenicillin, and related antibiotics
   8360..8464    -  promoter       AmpR promoter: bla
>Addgene plasmid #148232 | pAc5.1B-lambdaN-HA-DmUNR_AA | addgene full sequence | sequence record 355935 | Addgene NGS Result
CATGAATGGCATCAACTCTGAATCAAATCTTTGCAGATGCACCTACTTCTCATTTCCACTGTCACATCAT
TTTTCCAGATCTCGCTGCCTGTTATGTGGCCCACAAACCAAGACACGTTTTATGGCCATTAAAGCTGGCT
GATCGTCGCCAAACACCAAATACATAATGAATATGTACACATTCGAGAAAGAAGCGATCAAAGAAGCGTC
TTCGGGCGGAGTAGGAGAATGCGGAGGAGAAGGAGAACGAGCTGATCTAGTATCTCTCCACAATCCAATG
CCAACTGACCAACTGGCCATATTCGGAGCAATTTGAAGCCAATTTCCATCGCCTGGCGATCGCTCCATTC
TTGGCTATATGTTTTTCACCGTTACCCGGGGCCATTTTCAAAGACTCGTCGGCAAGATAAGATTGTGTCA
CTCGCTGTCTCTCTTCATTTGTCGAAGAATGCTGAGGAATTTCGCGATGACGTCGGCGAGTATTTTGAAG
AATGAGAATAATTTGTATTTATACGAAAATCAGTTAGTGGAATTTTCTACAAAAACATGTTATCTATAGA
TAATTTTGTTGCAAAATATGTTGACTATGACAAAGATTGTATGTATATACCTTTAATGTATTCTCATTTT
CTTATGTATTTATAATGGCAATGATGATACTGATGATATTTTAAGATGATGCCAGACCAAAAGGCTTGAA
TTTCTGCGTCTTTTGCCGAACGCAGTGCATGTGCAATTGTTGTTTTTTGGAATATTCAATTTTCGGACTG
TCCGCTTTGATTTCAGTTTCTTGGCTTATTCAAAAAGCAAAGTAAAGCCAAAAAAGCGAGATGGCAATAC
CAAATGCGGCAAAACGGTAGTGGAAGGAAAGGGGTGCGGGGCAGCGGAAGGAAGGGTGGGGCGGGGCGTG
GCGGGGTCTGTGGCTGGGCGCGACGTCACCGACGTTGGAGCCACTCCTTTGACCATGTGTGCGTGTGTGT
ATTATTCGTGTCTCGCCACTCGCCGGTTGTTTTTTTCTTTTTATGCTGCGCTCTCTCTAGCGCCATCTCG
CTTACGCATGCTCAACGCACCGCATGTTGCCGTTTCCTTTTATGCGTCATTTTGGCTCGAAATAGGCAAT
TATTTAAACAAAGATTAGTCAACGAAAACGCTAAAATAAATAAGTCTACAATATGGTTACTTATTGCCAT
GTGTGTGCAGCCAACGATAGCAACAAAAGCAACAACACAGGTGGCTTTCCCTCTTTCACTTTTTGTTTGC
AAGCCGCGTGCGAGCAAGACGGCACGACCGGCAAACGCAATTACGCTGACAAAGAGCAGACGAAGTTTTG
GCGAAAAACATCAAGGCGCCTGATACGAATGCATTTGCAATAACAATTGCGATATTTAATATTGTTTATG
AAGCTGTTTGACTTCAAAACACACAAAAAAAAAAATAAAACAAATTATTTGAAAGAGAATTAGGAATCGG
ACGCTTATCGTTAGGGTAACAACAAGAAATGCTTACTGAGTCACAGCCTCTGGAAAACTGCCGCAAGCCA
GAGAGAGAGAGAAAAAGAGGGAGAGCAGCTTAGACCGCATGTGCTTGTGTGTGAGGCGTCTCTCTCTTCG
TCTCTGTTGCGCAAACGCATAGACTGCACTGAAAAAATCGATTACCTATTTTTTATGAATGAATATTTGC
ACTATTACTATTCAAAACTATTAAGATAGCAATCACATTCAATAGCCAAATACTATACCACCTGAGCGAT
GCAACGAAATGATCAATTTGAGCAAAAATGCTGCATATTTAGGACGGCATCATTATAGAAATGCTTCTTG
CTGTGTACTTTTCTCTCGTCTGGCAGCTGTTTCGCCGTTATTGTTAAAACCGGCTTAAGTTAGGTGTGTT
TTCTACGACTAGTGAATGCCCTACTAGAAGATGTGTGTTGCACAAAATGTCCCTGGAATAACCAATTTGA
AGTGCAGATAGCAGTAAACGTAAGCTAATATGAATATTATTTAACTGTAATGTTTTAATATCGCTGGACA
TTACTAATAAACCCACTATAAACACATGTACATATGTATGTTTTGGCATACAATGAGTAGTTGGGGAAAA
AATGTGTAAAAGCACCGTGACCATCACAGCATAAAGATAACCAGCTGAAGTATCGAATATGAGTAACCCC
CAAATTGAATCACATGCCGCAACTGATAGGACCCATGGAAGTACACTCTTCATGGCGATATACAAGACAC
ACACAAGCACGAACACCCAGTTGCGGAGGAAATTCTCCGTAAATGAAAACCCAATCGGCGAACAATTCAT
ACCCATATATGGTAAAAGTTTTGAACGCGACTTGAGAGCGGAGAGCATTGCGGCTGATAAGGTTTTAGCG
CTAAGCGGGCTTTATAAAACGGGCTGCGGGACCAGTTTTCATATCACTACCGTTTGAGTTCTTGTGCTGT
GTGGATACTCCTCCCGACACAAAGCCGCTCCATCAGCCAGCAGTCGTCTAATCCAGAGACCCCGGATCGG
GGTACCAACATGGACGCACAAACACGACGACGTGAGCGTCGCGCTGAGAAACAAGCTCAATGGAAAGCTG
CAAACGGTGGATCTCCTCCACATATGGCTTACCCATACGATGTTCCAGATTACGCTCCTCCAAGCTTGAT
GAATACCCAATCGAAGGTGTACCGTACCGGCGAAGAAATCTATGACAACTTGCCATGCGATAGTTATTTC
AACATGAATGCCATTCGCAACCTGGGAATCCCAACAACGTTTCCGACCATTGGAACATTTACACTTGACT
CTACTACGTTGGGACTGCAGCCGCAGGGTCAGGGCCCGTCGCCCCAGCAGCAGCAGCATCAACAGCAACA
ACAACAGCAGCAGCAGCAACATCAGCAGAATATGCACCACCATCAACATCAGCAGCAACACATGCAGCAG
CAGCAGCAACAACAACAACATCAGCAGCAACACCAACAGCAGCAACATCAACAACAACAGCAACATCAGC
AGCAGCAGCAGCAGCAACAACAGCATCCAACCATTGGAATGTTCGATGCCAACGAGGTTAACGATGTCAT
CCAGAATCCTCCTCAAATCGGGGTATTCCAGTCTAACAGCGTTCTGACCAACGGTGCCGGCAGTGGCTCC
TCGATCTTTGGCTCCCAATCGAGCAATTCATCGGCGGCAGCTGCAGATCCCAGCCAGACCACCCGGGAAA
CTGGCATCATTGAAAAGTTGTTGCATTCGTATGGATTCATTCAGTGCTGTGAGCGGCAGGCGCGTCTTTT
CTTTCATTTCTCGCAATTCAGCGGTAATATTGATCATTTGAAAATCGGAGATCCCGTGGAGTTTGAGATG
ACCTATGATCGCCGCACCGGCAAGCCGATAGCTAGTCAAGTATCAAAAATAGCCCCAGAGGTTGTTCTCT
CCGAGGAGCGGGTCACCGGCACGGTGACCACCGAGCTGCGCACCGATAGCGCCAACAATGTGCTTAACTC
CAGCGAGACCACAGGTCGCATAAGCTATGAGAACCGAGGCGAATGCTTCTTTTTACCCTATACCAAAGAC
GATGTGGAAGGTAATGTCAACTTGCGCGCTGGCGACAAGGTCAGCTTTCAAATCGCAACGAACCAAAGAG
GTAATCTAGGCGCCTGCCATATTCGCCTGGAAAATCCGGCCCAGCCGGTTAAGTATCGTGGGGTTGTCTG
CTCGATGAAGGAGTCGTTTGGCTTTATCGAACGTGCCGATGTGGTCAAGGAGATTTTCTTCCACTTCTCA
GAGGCTGAGGGCAATGTTGAGCTGCGTCCCGGTGACGATGTCGAGTTCACCATCCAGACGCGGAGCGTAA
GTGGCAGTGGCGATCCGACCAATCCCAATATGCTCCAATCAAAAATGCAGTCTGCATCTGTGCCTCCGCA
GGGCCGTGAATTTGCGTGCAACATCACGCGCCTAGCTCCGGGATCAGTGATCTTTGAGGACGTCGATAGC
ACGGTGTATAAGGGCCAGGTGCTTAAGTCGCTTGATCGCAACAACCCGGTGCGCCAGAACAATGATCCCT
TGCCGGGTCGTATTCGTTATAGGGCCTTGGATTACTCCGAAGTGGAGGTTCCTTTCGGGGACAAGGATCA
AAAGGGTGACTTCACCCTGCGCCACGGCGATTGGGTGCAGTTCCTGCTTGCCACCGATCGGCGTGATCAA
TTGCAGAGGGCCACCTCCATTGCCCTGTTGGACGAGACTTTCAAGGTTTCCGGCGAGAAGCGGGAGCAGG
GCACCATTGCCTCTCTCAAGGAGGGCTTCGGATTCCTGCGCTGCGTAGAGCGTCAGGCTCGTTTATTTTT
CCACTTTACTGAAGTTTTAGATACGAGCCGCGAAATCGATATCAATGATGAGGTAGAATTCACTGTCATT
CAGGAGCCTGGATTGGCCTATAATAACTCGCGTTTGCAGGCCATTCGCATTAAACACTTGCCGCCCAACT
CAGTGCAATTTGAAACTCTAGTGGCCAGCAACATAGAAGGATGTGTAACTCGCGAGGCGCCTAAGAGCCC
AATTAAATCTCAAGATCGCGTCGAGGGCGGTGTGATTACCTATGAACATGCCGATGTTAAAAAGACTATA
ATGTATTTTCTTAAAGACTGCGAAAAACCACCAAGGATTGGGGAGCGCGTACGCTTCGATATTTACATGG
TCAAACGTAACAAGGAGTGTATAGCCGTCAACGTACAGCAAGTATCCCTGCATCAGCAGCAACAACAGCA
GCAACAGCAGTTGCATCTTAATCAGTCGAATGCTGGGGCAAATATCAACCAAAATGACCAGCTGGGAGGA
TTGTCGAATGGAATCAGTAGCAGCAGCTCGAATGCTTCGCTACAGAATGGCTATGTCATGCACGGCAGCC
CTGGCGGCAGCACCAGCAGCGTGGGCAGCAACAATCCGGTTCATCTGGATGAATTCAAGATGGAGAACAA
CAACCATGCCGGATCCGATGCCGGTCAGGTGTACCGTGGCTTCATAGCCGTTATGAAGGAGAACTTTGGA
TTCATTGAGACTTTGTCCCACGATGAGGAGGTCTTCTTTCACTTTAGCAACTATATGGGCAATCCCAATT
GGTTGGAGCTGGGTCAGGAGGTGGAGTACACTCTTGCTCGTAATGGGAATACATCCGTTTCTGGAAACTG
TCTGCCTGCGGAAAATGTCCGTATGCTGCCAAAGAACTCTATTCCCCAGCCGGCTGTGCTGGAAACCACA
CACAATGGCGTGGTAGCACGTCCACTGCGTTGCATCAATCCCGACCAGCAGGAATATGCCGGTCTCATTG
AAATTCTCGATGAGCTACGTACCACTGTCATTTCGCAACACGAATTCGGGATTACTAGTCTGGTGAACAA
GAGGGATCTGCTCCAGAAGGGCGATCTCGTTAGCTTCCGCATCGATGAGAGTGGTCGAGCAGCATGCGTG
AATGCCGTAAGGCAGAAGAAGCGTGCCACTGTGGACTCCATCAAGGGTCAGTTTGGTTTTCTTAACTTTG
AGGTGGAGGACGGCAAAAAACTGTTCTTCCACATGTCTGAGGTGCAGGGCAATACTGTCGCTTTACATCC
AGGCGATACCGTGGAGTTCTCCGTGGTCACCAATCAGCGCAATGGAAAGTCGTCGGCTTGCAATGTTCTG
AAAATAAACGATCGTCCGGATCGTCTGATCTCGCGCCTTAAGCTCAACGGCGATGACACTGTGCCGCGAC
TGATCCTCATTCGCGCACCCAAGGGACCGCAGGGCAAGGGCTTTTCCGTTCTAGCTCGTCATCCACGCAT
TCCAGGCAACTTGGTGGAGTAGCCGCTCGAGTCTAGAGGGCCCGCGGTTCGAAGGTAAGCCTATCCCTAA
CCCTCTCCTCGGTCTCGATTCTACGCGTACCGGTCATCATCACCATCACCATTGAGTTTAAACCCGCTGA
TCAGCCTCGACTGTGCCTTCTAAGGCCTGAGCTCGCTGATCAGCCTCGATCGAGGATCCAGACATGATAA
GATACATTGATGAGTTTGGACAAACCACAACTAGAATGCAGTGAAAAAAATGCTTTATTTGTGAAATTTG
TGATGCTATTGCTTTATTTGTAACCATTATAAGCTGCAATAAACAAGTTAACAACAACAATTGCATTCAT
TTTATGTTTCAGGTTCAGGGGGAGGTGTGGGAGGTTTTTTAAAGCAAGTAAAACCTCTACAAATGTGGTA
TGGCTGATTATGATCAGTCGACCGATGCCCTTGAGAGCCTTCAACCCAGTCAGCTCCTTCCGGTGGGCGC
GGGGCATGACTATCGTCGCCGCACTTATGACTGTCTTCTTTATCATGCAACTCGTAGGACAGGTGCCGGC
AGCGCTCTGGGTCATTTTCGGCGAGGACCGCTTTCGCTGGAGCGCGACGATGATCGGCCTGTCGCTTGCG
GTATTCGGAATCTTGCACGCCCTCGCTCAAGCCTTCGTCACTGGTCCCGCCACCAAACGTTTCGGCGAGA
AGCAGGCCATTATCGCCGGCATGGCGGCCGACGCGCTGGGCTACGTCTTGCTGGCGTTCGCGACGCGAGG
CTGGATGGCCTTCCCCATTATGATTCTTCTCGCTTCCGGCGGCATCGGGATGCCCGCGTTGCAGGCCATG
CTGTCCAGGCAGGTAGATGACGACCATCAGGGACAGCTTCAAGGCCAGCAAAAGGCCAGGAACCGTAAAA
AGGCCGCGTTGCTGGCGTTTTTCCATAGGCTCCGCCCCCCTGACGAGCATCACAAAAATCGACGCTCAAG
TCAGAGGTGGCGAAACCCGACAGGACTATAAAGATACCAGGCGTTTCCCCCTGGAAGCTCCCTCGTGCGC
TCTCCTGTTCCGACCCTGCCGCTTACCGGATACCTGTCCGCCTTTCTCCCTTCGGGAAGCGTGGCGCTTT
CTCATAGCTCACGCTGTAGGTATCTCAGTTCGGTGTAGGTCGTTCGCTCCAAGCTGGGCTGTGTGCACGA
ACCCCCCGTTCAGCCCGACCGCTGCGCCTTATCCGGTAACTATCGTCTTGAGTCCAACCCGGTAAGACAC
GACTTATCGCCACTGGCAGCAGCCACTGGTAACAGGATTAGCAGAGCGAGGTATGTAGGCGGTGCTACAG
AGTTCTTGAAGTGGTGGCCTAACTACGGCTACACTAGAAGGACAGTATTTGGTATCTGCGCTCTGCTGAA
GCCAGTTACCTTCGGAAAAAGAGTTGGTAGCTCTTGATCCGGCAAACAAACCACCGCTGGTAGCGGTGGT
TTTTTTGTTTGCAAGCAGCAGATTACGCGCAGAAAAAAAGGATCTCAAGAAGATCCTTTGATCTTTTCTA
CGGGGTCTGACGCTCAGTGGAACGAAAACTCACGTTAAGGGATTTTGGTCATGAGATTATCAAAAAGGAT
CTTCACCTAGATCCTTTTAAATTAAAAATGAAGTTTTAAATCAATCTAAAGTATATATGAGTAAACTTGG
TCTGACAGTTACCAATGCTTAATCAGTGAGGCACCTATCTCAGCGATCTGTCTATTTCGTTCATCCATAG
TTGCCTGACTCCCCGTCGTGTAGATAACTACGATACGGGAGGGCTTACCATCTGGCCCCAGTGCTGCAAT
GATACCGCGAGACCCACGCTCACCGGCTCCAGATTTATCAGCAATAAACCAGCCAGCCGGAAGGGCCGAG
CGCAGAAGTGGTCCTGCAACTTTATCCGCCTCCATCCAGTCTATTAATTGTTGCCGGGAAGCTAGAGTAA
GTAGTTCGCCAGTTAATAGTTTGCGCAACGTTGTTGCCATTGCTGCAGGCATCGTGGTGTCACGCTCGTC
GTTTGGTATGGCTTCATTCAGCTCCGGTTCCCAACGATCAAGGCGAGTTACATGATCCCCCATGTTGTGC
AAAAAAGCGGTTAGCTCCTTCGGTCCTCCGATCGTTGTCAGAAGTAAGTTGGCCGCAGTGTTATCACTCA
TGGTTATGGCAGCACTGCATAATTCTCTTACTGTCATGCCATCCGTAAGATGCTTTTCTGTGACTGGTGA
GTACTCAACCAAGTCATTCTGAGAATAGTGTATGCGGCGACCGAGTTGCTCTTGCCCGGCGTCAACACGG
GATAATACCGCGCCACATAGCAGAACTTTAAAAGTGCTCATCATTGGAAAACGTTCTTCGGGGCGAAAAC
TCTCAAGGATCTTACCGCTGTTGAGATCCAGTTCGATGTAACCCACTCGTGCACCCAACTGATCTTCAGC
ATCTTTTACTTTCACCAGCGTTTCTGGGTGAGCAAAAACAGGAAGGCAAAATGCCGCAAAAAAGGGAATA
AGGGCGACACGGAAATGTTGAATACTCATACTCTTCCTTTTTCAATATTATTGAAGCATTTATCAGGGTT
ATTGTCTCATGAGCGGATACATATTTGAATGTATTTAGAAAAATAAACAAATAGGGGTTCCGCGCACATT
TCCCCGAAAAGTGCCACCTGACGTCTAAGAAACCATTATTATCATGACATTAACCTATAAAAATAGGCGT
ATCACGAGGCCCTTTCGTCTTCAAGAATTAATTCTATATTCTAAAAACACAAATGATACTTCTAAAAAAA
AAT
